Addgene plasmid #25699: FUW-TetO-mLIN28
Depositing lab: Rudolf Jaenisch. Depositing organization: Whitehead Institute for Biomedical Research. Publication: Direct cell reprogramming is a stochastic process amenable to acceleration. Hanna J, Saha K, Pando B, van Zon J, Lengner CJ, Creyghton MP, van Oudenaarden A, Jaenisch R. Nature. 2009 Dec 3. 462(7273):595-601. 10.1038/nature08592 PubMed 19898493.
Backbone
  Vector backbone: FUW-TetO
  Backbone size w/o insert (bp): 8500
  Vector type: Mammalian Expression, Lentiviral
Growth in bacteria
  Bacterial resistance: Ampicillin, 100 μg/mL
  Growth temperature: 37°C
  Growth strain: Stbl3
  Copy number: Unknown
Gene/Insert
  Gene/Insert name: Lin28
  Species: M. musculus (mouse)
  Insert size (bp): 642
  Entrez Gene: Lin28a (a.k.a. Gm10299, Lin-28, Lin28, Tex17, lin-28A)
  Cloning method: Restriction Enzyme; 5′ cloning site EcoRI (not destroyed); 3′ cloning site EcoRI (not destroyed)
  Sequencing primers: 5′ AAAGTGAAAGTCGAGCTCGGTACC
Terms and licenses: Academic/Nonprofit Terms; Industry Terms: Not Available to Industry
How to cite: FUW-TetO-mLIN28 was a gift from Rudolf Jaenisch (Addgene plasmid # 25699)
