[The description below was written by a language model from this plasmid's Addgene catalogue record and pLannotate feature annotations shown in this document.]
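Description:
FUW-TetO-mLIN28 is a lentiviral mammalian expression plasmid carrying the mouse Lin28a coding sequence (insert of about 640 bp, cloned between two retained EcoRI sites) in the FUW-TetO backbone; the full depositor sequence is about 9.0 kb. It is propagated in E. coli through a high-copy ColE1/pUC-type origin with ampicillin resistance, and the recombination-reduced Stbl3 strain is listed for growth, as is usual for LTR-containing plasmids. The backbone also carries an f1 origin and an SV40/EM7-driven bleomycin/Zeocin resistance cassette. This cassette lies after the 3' LTR and bGH polyadenylation signal, so it sits outside the packaged viral genome.

The transfer cassette has a hybrid 5' end in which the CMV enhancer and promoter drive a truncated HIV-1 LTR. This is followed by the Ψ packaging signal with a partial gag sequence, the Rev response element and the cPPT/CTS. These elements support genomic RNA production, encapsidation, Rev-dependent nuclear export and efficient transduction when packaging functions are supplied in trans. Inside the provirus, a tetracycline response element with seven tetO copies joined to a minimal CMV promoter controls Lin28a. Expression therefore depends on a tetracycline-controlled transactivator, which this plasmid does not encode and which must come from elsewhere. A WPRE downstream of the gene boosts transcript stability and expression, ahead of the truncated 3' LTR. No epitope tag or reporter is annotated.

Lin28a is an RNA-binding protein that blocks pre-let-7 microRNA processing and regulates pluripotency-related mRNAs. The associated publication concerns direct cell reprogramming, consistent with use of this vector for inducible Lin28 expression during generation of induced pluripotent stem cells.
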