Features (pLannotate 1.2.2; 32 found; start..end, strand, type, name):
      7..633     +  CDS            Lin28a: LN28A_MOUSE - Also known as Lin28, Tex17. Experimental evidence at protein level: Swiss-Prot protein existence level 1. RNA-binding protein that inhibits processing of pre-let-7 miRNAs and regulates translation of mRNAs that control developmental timing, pluripotency and metabolism (PubMed:17473174, PubMed:18604195, PubMed:18566191, PubMed:18292307, PubMed:19703396, PubMed:23102813, PubMed:24209617). Seems to recognize a common structural G-quartet (G4) feature in its miRNA and mRNA targets (PubMed:26045559). 'Translational enhancer' that drives specific mRNAs to polysomes and increases the ef
    637..661     +  misc_feature   MCS (fragment): pBluescript multiple cloning site
    661..1249    +  misc_feature   WPRE: woodchuck hepatitis virus posttranscriptional regulatory element
   1186..1767    +  CDS            nef (fragment): NEF_HV1H2 - Experimental evidence at protein level: Swiss-Prot protein existence level 1. Extracellular Nef protein targets CD4(+) T-lymphocytes for apoptosis by interacting with CXCR4 surface receptors. From Human immunodeficiency virus type 1 group M subtype B (isolate HXB2) (HIV-1).
   1774..1954    +  LTR            5' LTR (truncated): truncated 5' long terminal repeat (LTR) from HIV-1
   1986..2210    +  polyA_signal   bGH poly(A) signal: bovine growth hormone polyadenylation signal
   2214..2235    +  promoter       SV40 promoter (fragment): SV40 enhancer and early promoter
   2256..2684    +  rep_origin     f1 ori (sequence partly withheld): f1 bacteriophage origin of replication; arrow indicates direction of (+) strand synthesis
   2698..3027    +  promoter       SV40 promoter: SV40 enhancer and early promoter
   3075..3122    +  promoter       EM7 promoter: synthetic bacterial promoter&nbsp
   3141..3515    +  CDS            BleoR: antibiotic-binding protein; Sh ble from Streptoalloteichus hindustanus; confers resistance to bleomycin, phleomycin, and Zeocin™
   3525..3650    +  CDS            ble (fragment): BLE_KLEPN - Experimental evidence at protein level: Swiss-Prot protein existence level 1. Binding protein with a strong affinity to the bleomycin family of antibiotics. Binds to CL990; an antimitotic-antibiotic compound. From Klebsiella pneumoniae.
   3645..3766    +  polyA_signal   SV40 poly(A) signal: SV40 polyadenylation signal
   3839..3855    -  protein_bind   lac operator: The lac repressor binds to the lac operator to inhibit transcription in E. coli. This inhibition can be relieved by adding lactose or isopropyl-β-D-thiogalactopyranoside (IPTG). lac repressor encoded by lacI
   3863..3893    -  promoter       lac promoter: promoter for the E. coli lac operon
   3908..3929    -  protein_bind   CAP binding site: CAP binding activates transcription in the presence of cAMP. E. coli catabolite activator protein
   3942..4034    -  CDS            lacI (fragment): lac repressor; lacI; The lac repressor binds to the lac operator to inhibit transcription in E. coli. This inhibition can be relieved by adding lactose or isopropyl-β-D-thiogalactopyranoside (IPTG).
   4217..4805    -  rep_origin     ori: high-copy-number ColE1/pMB1/pBR322/pUC origin of replication
   4976..5836    -  CDS            AmpR: β-lactamase; bla; confers resistance to ampicillin, carbenicillin, and related antibiotics
   5837..5941    -  promoter       AmpR promoter: bla
   6000..6052    -  misc_feature   bom (fragment): basis of mobility region from pBR322
   6207..6586    +  enhancer       CMV enhancer: human cytomegalovirus immediate early enhancer
   6587..6786    +  promoter       CMV promoter: human cytomegalovirus (CMV) immediate early promoter
   6804..6984    +  LTR            5' LTR (truncated): truncated 5' long terminal repeat (LTR) from HIV-1
   7031..7156    +  misc_feature   HIV-1 Ψ: packaging signal of human immunodeficiency virus type 1
   7140..7503    +  CDS            HIV-1 gag (fragment): gag protein from human immunodeficiency virus 1; gag
   7649..7882    +  misc_feature   RRE: The Rev response element (RRE) of HIV-1 allows for Rev-dependent mRNA export from the nucleus to the cytoplasm.
   8259..8359    +  CDS            Rev (fragment): human immunodeficiency virus 1 (HIV-1) Rev protein; rev; enhances nuclear export of unspliced and incompletely spliced viral mRNAs
   8409..8526    +  misc_feature   cPPT/CTS: central polypurine tract and central termination sequence of HIV-1
   8579..8849    +  protein_bind   tetracycline response element: contains seven copies of the tetracycline operator tetO tetracycline repressor TetR
   8860..8877    +  misc_feature   MCS (fragment): pUC18/19 multiple cloning site
   8882..8919    +  promoter       minimal CMV promoter: human cytomegalovirus (CMV) immediate early promoter
>Addgene plasmid #25699 | FUW-TetO-mLIN28 | depositor full sequence | sequence record 12041 | Author sequence
GAATTCATGGGCTCGGTGTCCAACCAGCAGTTTGCAGGTGGCTGCGCCAAGGCAGCGGAGAAGGCGCCAG
AGGAGGCGCCGCCTGACGCGGCCCGAGCGGCAGACGAGCCGCAGCTGCTGCACGGGGCCGGCATCTGTAA
GTGGTTCAACGTGCGCATGGGGTTCGGCTTCCTGTCTATGACCGCCCGCGCTGGGGTCGCGCTCGACCCC
CCGGTGGACGTCTTTGTGCACCAGAGCAAGCTGCACATGGAAGGGTTCCGAAGCCTCAAGGAGGGTGAGG
CGGTGGAGTTCACCTTTAAGAAGTCTGCCAAGGGTCTGGAATCCATCCGTGTCACTGGCCCTGGTGGTGT
GTTCTGTATTGGGAGTGAGCGGCGGCCAAAAGGGAAGAACATGCAGAAGCGAAGATCCAAAGGAGACAGG
TGCTACAACTGCGGTGGGCTAGACCATCATGCCAAGGAATGCAAGCTGCCACCCCAGCCCAAGAAGTGCC
ACTTTTGCCAAAGCATCAACCATATGGTGGCCTCGTGTCCACTGAAGGCCCAGCAGGGCCCCAGTTCTCA
GGGAAAGCCTGCCTACTTCCGGGAGGAAGAGGAAGAGATCCACAGCCCTGCCCTGCTCCCAGAAGCCCAG
AATTGAGAATTCGATATCAAGCTTATCGATAATCAACCTCTGGATTACAAAATTTGTGAAAGATTGACTG
GTATTCTTAACTATGTTGCTCCTTTTACGCTATGTGGATACGCTGCTTTAATGCCTTTGTATCATGCTAT
TGCTTCCCGTATGGCTTTCATTTTCTCCTCCTTGTATAAATCCTGGTTGCTGTCTCTTTATGAGGAGTTG
TGGCCCGTTGTCAGGCAACGTGGCGTGGTGTGCACTGTGTTTGCTGACGCAACCCCCACTGGTTGGGGCA
TTGCCACCACCTGTCAGCTCCTTTCCGGGACTTTCGCTTTCCCCCTCCCTATTGCCACGGCGGAACTCAT
CGCCGCCTGCCTTGCCCGCTGCTGGACAGGGGCTCGGCTGTTGGGCACTGACAATTCCGTGGTGTTGTCG
GGGAAATCATCGTCCTTTCCTTGGCTGCTCGCCTGTGTTGCCACCTGGATTCTGCGCGGGACGTCCTTCT
GCTACGTCCCTTCGGCCCTCAATCCAGCGGACCTTCCTTCCCGCGGCCTGCTGCCGGCTCTGCGGCCTCT
TCCGCGTCTTCGCCTTCGCCCTCAGACGAGTCGGATCTCCCTTTGGGCCGCCTCCCCGCATCGATACCGT
CGACCTCGAGACCTAGAAAAACATGGAGCAATCACAAGTAGCAATACAGCAGCTACCAATGCTGATTGTG
CCTGGCTAGAAGCACAAGAGGAGGAGGAGGTGGGTTTTCCAGTCACACCTCAGGTACCTTTAAGACCAAT
GACTTACAAGGCAGCTGTAGATCTTAGCCACTTTTTAAAAGAAAAGGGGGGACTGGAAGGGCTAATTCAC
TCCCAACGAAGACAAGATATCCTTGATCTGTGGATCTACCACACACAAGGCTACTTCCCTGATTGGCAGA
ACTACACACCAGGGCCAGGGATCAGATATCCACTGACCTTTGGATGGTGCTACAAGCTAGTACCAGTTGA
GCAAGAGAAGGTAGAAGAAGCCAATGAAGGAGAGAACACCCGCTTGTTACACCCTGTGAGCCTGCATGGG
ATGGATGACCCGGAGAGAGAAGTATTAGAGTGGAGGTTTGACAGCCGCCTAGCATTTCATCACATGGCCC
GAGAGCTGCATCCGGACTGTACTGGGTCTCTCTGGTTAGACCAGATCTGAGCCTGGGAGCTCTCTGGCTA
ACTAGGGAACCCACTGCTTAAGCCTCAATAAAGCTTGCCTTGAGTGCTTCAAGTAGTGTGTGCCCGTCTG
TTGTGTGACTCTGGTAACTAGAGATCCCTCAGACCCTTTTAGTCAGTGTGGAAAATCTCTAGCAGGGCCC
GTTTAAACCCGCTGATCAGCCTCGACTGTGCCTTCTAGTTGCCAGCCATCTGTTGTTTGCCCCTCCCCCG
TGCCTTCCTTGACCCTGGAAGGTGCCACTCCCACTGTCCTTTCCTAATAAAATGAGGAAATTGCATCGCA
TTGTCTGAGTAGGTGTCATTCTATTCTGGGGGGTGGGGTGGGGCAGGACAGCAAGGGGGAGGATTGGGAA
GACAATAGCAGGCATGCTGGGGATGCGGTGGGCTCTATGGCTTCTGAGGCGGAAAGAACCAGCTGGGGCT
CTAGGGGGTATCCCC
[124 nt withheld, positions 2256-2379]
C
[91 nt withheld, positions 2381-2471]
A
[49 nt withheld, positions 2473-2521]
CCTTTGACGTTGGAGTCCACGTTCTTT
[37 nt withheld, positions 2549-2585]
ACCCTATCTCGGTCTATTCTTTTGATTTATAAGGGATTTTGCCGATTTCGGCCTATTGGTTAAAAAATGA
GCTGATTTAACAAAAATTTAACGCGAATTAATTCTGTGGAATGTGTGTCAGTTAGGGTGTGGAAAGTCCC
CAGGCTCCCCAGCAGGCAGAAGTATGCAAAGCATGCATCTCAATTAGTCAGCAACCAGGTGTGGAAAGTC
CCCAGGCTCCCCAGCAGGCAGAAGTATGCAAAGCATGCATCTCAATTAGTCAGCAACCATAGTCCCGCCC
CTAACTCCGCCCATCCCGCCCCTAACTCCGCCCAGTTCCGCCCATTCTCCGCCCCATGGCTGACTAATTT
TTTTTATTTATGCAGAGGCCGAGGCCGCCTCTGCCTCTGAGCTATTCCAGAAGTAGTGAGGAGGCTTTTT
TGGAGGCCTAGGCTTTTGCAAAAAGCTCCCGGGAGCTTGTATATCCATTTTCGGATCTGATCAGCACGTG
TTGACAATTAATCATCGGCATAGTATATCGGCATAGTATAATACGACAAGGTGAGGAACTAAACCATGGC
CAAGTTGACCAGTGCCGTTCCGGTGCTCACCGCGCGCGACGTCGCCGGAGCGGTCGAGTTCTGGACCGAC
CGGCTCGGGTTCTCCCGGGACTTCGTGGAGGACGACTTCGCCGGTGTGGTCCGGGACGACGTGACCCTGT
TCATCAGCGCGGTCCAGGACCAGGTGGTGCCGGACAACACCCTGGCCTGGGTGTGGGTGCGCGGCCTGGA
CGAGCTGTACGCCGAGTGGTCGGAGGTCGTGTCCACGAACTTCCGGGACGCCTCCGGGCCGGCCATGACC
GAGATCGGCGAGCAGCCGTGGGGGCGGGAGTTCGCCCTGCGCGACCCGGCCGGCAACTGCGTGCACTTCG
TGGCCGAGGAGCAGGACTGACACGTGCTACGAGATTTCGATTCCACCGCCGCCTTCTATGAAAGGTTGGG
CTTCGGAATCGTTTTCCGGGACGCCGGCTGGATGATCCTCCAGCGCGGGGATCTCATGCTGGAGTTCTTC
GCCCACCCCAACTTGTTTATTGCAGCTTATAATGGTTACAAATAAAGCAATAGCATCACAAATTTCACAA
ATAAAGCATTTTTTTCACTGCATTCTAGTTGTGGTTTGTCCAAACTCATCAATGTATCTTATCATGTCTG
TATACCGTCGACCTCTAGCTAGAGCTTGGCGTAATCATGGTCATAGCTGTTTCCTGTGTGAAATTGTTAT
CCGCTCACAATTCCACACAACATACGAGCCGGAAGCATAAAGTGTAAAGCCTGGGGTGCCTAATGAGTGA
GCTAACTCACATTAATTGCGTTGCGCTCACTGCCCGCTTTCCAGTCGGGAAACCTGTCGTGCCAGCTGCA
TTAATGAATCGGCCAACGCGCGGGGAGAGGCGGTTTGCGTATTGGGCGCTCTTCCGCTTCCTCGCTCACT
GACTCGCTGCGCTCGGTCGTTCGGCTGCGGCGAGCGGTATCAGCTCACTCAAAGGCGGTAATACGGTTAT
CCACAGAATCAGGGGATAACGCAGGAAAGAACATGTGAGCAAAAGGCCAGCAAAAGGCCAGGAACCGTAA
AAAGGCCGCGTTGCTGGCGTTTTTCCATAGGCTCCGCCCCCCTGACGAGCATCACAAAAATCGACGCTCA
AGTCAGAGGTGGCGAAACCCGACAGGACTATAAAGATACCAGGCGTTTCCCCCTGGAAGCTCCCTCGTGC
GCTCTCCTGTTCCGACCCTGCCGCTTACCGGATACCTGTCCGCCTTTCTCCCTTCGGGAAGCGTGGCGCT
TTCTCATAGCTCACGCTGTAGGTATCTCAGTTCGGTGTAGGTCGTTCGCTCCAAGCTGGGCTGTGTGCAC
GAACCCCCCGTTCAGCCCGACCGCTGCGCCTTATCCGGTAACTATCGTCTTGAGTCCAACCCGGTAAGAC
ACGACTTATCGCCACTGGCAGCAGCCACTGGTAACAGGATTAGCAGAGCGAGGTATGTAGGCGGTGCTAC
AGAGTTCTTGAAGTGGTGGCCTAACTACGGCTACACTAGAAGAACAGTATTTGGTATCTGCGCTCTGCTG
AAGCCAGTTACCTTCGGAAAAAGAGTTGGTAGCTCTTGATCCGGCAAACAAACCACCGCTGGTAGCGGTG
GTTTTTTTGTTTGCAAGCAGCAGATTACGCGCAGAAAAAAAGGATCTCAAGAAGATCCTTTGATCTTTTC
TACGGGGTCTGACGCTCAGTGGAACGAAAACTCACGTTAAGGGATTTTGGTCATGAGATTATCAAAAAGG
ATCTTCACCTAGATCCTTTTAAATTAAAAATGAAGTTTTAAATCAATCTAAAGTATATATGAGTAAACTT
GGTCTGACAGTTACCAATGCTTAATCAGTGAGGCACCTATCTCAGCGATCTGTCTATTTCGTTCATCCAT
AGTTGCCTGACTCCCCGTCGTGTAGATAACTACGATACGGGAGGGCTTACCATCTGGCCCCAGTGCTGCA
ATGATACCGCGAGACCCACGCTCACCGGCTCCAGATTTATCAGCAATAAACCAGCCAGCCGGAAGGGCCG
AGCGCAGAAGTGGTCCTGCAACTTTATCCGCCTCCATCCAGTCTATTAATTGTTGCCGGGAAGCTAGAGT
AAGTAGTTCGCCAGTTAATAGTTTGCGCAACGTTGTTGCCATTGCTACAGGCATCGTGGTGTCACGCTCG
TCGTTTGGTATGGCTTCATTCAGCTCCGGTTCCCAACGATCAAGGCGAGTTACATGATCCCCCATGTTGT
GCAAAAAAGCGGTTAGCTCCTTCGGTCCTCCGATCGTTGTCAGAAGTAAGTTGGCCGCAGTGTTATCACT
CATGGTTATGGCAGCACTGCATAATTCTCTTACTGTCATGCCATCCGTAAGATGCTTTTCTGTGACTGGT
GAGTACTCAACCAAGTCATTCTGAGAATAGTGTATGCGGCGACCGAGTTGCTCTTGCCCGGCGTCAATAC
GGGATAATACCGCGCCACATAGCAGAACTTTAAAAGTGCTCATCATTGGAAAACGTTCTTCGGGGCGAAA
ACTCTCAAGGATCTTACCGCTGTTGAGATCCAGTTCGATGTAACCCACTCGTGCACCCAACTGATCTTCA
GCATCTTTTACTTTCACCAGCGTTTCTGGGTGAGCAAAAACAGGAAGGCAAAATGCCGCAAAAAAGGGAA
TAAGGGCGACACGGAAATGTTGAATACTCATACTCTTCCTTTTTCAATATTATTGAAGCATTTATCAGGG
TTATTGTCTCATGAGCGGATACATATTTGAATGTATTTAGAAAAATAAACAAATAGGGGTTCCGCGCACA
TTTCCCCGAAAAGTGCCACCTGACGTCGACGGATCGGGAGATCTCCCGATCCCCTATGGTGCACTCTCAG
TACAATCTGCTCTGATGCCGCATAGTTAAGCCAGTATCTGCTCCCTGCTTGTGTGTTGGAGGTCGCTGAG
TAGTGCGCGAGCAAAATTTAAGCTACAACAAGGCAAGGCTTGACCGACAATTGCATGAAGAATCTGCTTA
GGGTTAGGCGTTTTGCGCTGCTTCGCGATGTACGGGCCAGATATACGCGTTGACATTGATTATTGACTAG
TTATTAATAGTAATCAATTACGGGGTCATTAGTTCATAGCCCATATATGGAGTTCCGCGTTACATAACTT
ACGGTAAATGGCCCGCCTGGCTGACCGCCCAACGACCCCCGCCCATTGACGTCAATAATGACGTATGTTC
CCATAGTAACGCCAATAGGGACTTTCCATTGACGTCAATGGGTGGAGTATTTACGGTAAACTGCCCACTT
GGCAGTACATCAAGTGTATCATATGCCAAGTACGCCCCCTATTGACGTCAATGACGGTAAATGGCCCGCC
TGGCATTATGCCCAGTACATGACCTTATGGGACTTTCCTACTTGGCAGTACATCTACGTATTAGTCATCG
CTATTACCATGGTGATGCGGTTTTGGCAGTACATCAATGGGCGTGGATAGCGGTTTGACTCACGGGGATT
TCCAAGTCTCCACCCCATTGACGTCAATGGGAGTTTGTTTTGGCACCAAAATCAACGGGACTTTCCAAAA
TGTCGTAACAACTCCGCCCCATTGACGCAAATGGGCGGTAGGCGTGTACGGTGGGAGGTCTATATAAGCA
GCGCGTTTTGCCTGTACTGGGTCTCTCTGGTTAGACCAGATCTGAGCCTGGGAGCTCTCTGGCTAACTAG
GGAACCCACTGCTTAAGCCTCAATAAAGCTTGCCTTGAGTGCTTCAAGTAGTGTGTGCCCGTCTGTTGTG
TGACTCTGGTAACTAGAGATCCCTCAGACCCTTTTAGTCAGTGTGGAAAATCTCTAGCAGTGGCGCCCGA
ACAGGGACTTGAAAGCGAAAGGGAAACCAGAGGAGCTCTCTCGACGCAGGACTCGGCTTGCTGAAGCGCG
CACGGCAAGAGGCGAGGGGCGGCGACTGGTGAGTACGCCAAAAATTTTGACTAGCGGAGGCTAGAAGGAG
AGAGATGGGTGCGAGAGCGTCAGTATTAAGCGGGGGAGAATTAGATCGCGATGGGAAAAAATTCGGTTAA
GGCCAGGGGGAAAGAAAAAATATAAATTAAAACATATAGTATGGGCAAGCAGGGAGCTAGAACGATTCGC
AGTTAATCCTGGCCTGTTAGAAACATCAGAAGGCTGTAGACAAATACTGGGACAGCTACAACCATCCCTT
CAGACAGGATCAGAAGAACTTAGATCATTATATAATACAGTAGCAACCCTCTATTGTGTGCATCAAAGGA
TAGAGATAAAAGACACCAAGGAAGCTTTAGACAAGATAGAGGAAGAGCAAAACAAAAGTAAGACCACCGC
ACAGCAAGCGGCCGCTGATCTTCAGACCTGGAGGAGGAGATATGAGGGACAATTGGAGAAGTGAATTATA
TAAATATAAAGTAGTAAAAATTGAACCATTAGGAGTAGCACCCACCAAGGCAAAGAGAAGAGTGGTGCAG
AGAGAAAAAAGAGCAGTGGGAATAGGAGCTTTGTTCCTTGGGTTCTTGGGAGCAGCAGGAAGCACTATGG
GCGCAGCGTCAATGACGCTGACGGTACAGGCCAGACAATTATTGTCTGGTATAGTGCAGCAGCAGAACAA
TTTGCTGAGGGCTATTGAGGCGCAACAGCATCTGTTGCAACTCACAGTCTGGGGCATCAAGCAGCTCCAG
GCAAGAATCCTGGCTGTGGAAAGATACCTAAAGGATCAACAGCTCCTGGGGATTTGGGGTTGCTCTGGAA
AACTCATTTGCACCACTGCTGTGCCTTGGAATGCTAGTTGGAGTAATAAATCTCTGGAACAGATTTGGAA
TCACACGACCTGGATGGAGTGGGACAGAGAAATTAACAATTACACAAGCTTAATACACTCCTTAATTGAA
GAATCGCAAAACCAGCAAGAAAAGAATGAACAAGAATTATTGGAATTAGATAAATGGGCAAGTTTGTGGA
ATTGGTTTAACATAACAAATTGGCTGTGGTATATAAAATTATTCATAATGATAGTAGGAGGCTTGGTAGG
TTTAAGAATAGTTTTTGCTGTACTTTCTATAGTGAATAGAGTTAGGCAGGGATATTCACCATTATCGTTT
CAGACCCACCTCCCAACCCCGAGGGGACCCGACAGGCCCGAAGGAATAGAAGAAGAAGGTGGAGAGAGAG
ACAGAGACAGATCCATTCGATTAGTGAACGGATCGGCACTGCGTGCGCCAATTCTGCAGACAAATGGCAG
TATTCATCCACAATTTTAAAAGAAAAGGGGGGATTGGGGGGTACAGTGCAGGGGAAAGAATAGTAGACAT
AATAGCAACAGACATACAAACTAAAGAATTACAAAAACAAATTACAAAAATTCAAAATTTTCGGGTTTAT
TACAGGGACAGCAGAGATCCAGTTTGGTTATCGAGTTTACCACTCCCTATCAGTGATAGAGAAAAGTGAA
AGTCGAGTTTACCACTCCCTATCAGTGATAGAGAAAAGTGAAAGTCGAGTTTACCACTCCCTATCAGTGA
TAGAGAAAAGTGAAAGTCGAGTTTACCACTCCCTATCAGTGATAGAGAAAAGTGAAAGTCGAGTTTACCA
CTCCCTATCAGTGATAGAGAAAAGTGAAAGTCGAGTTTACCACTCCCTATCAGTGATAGAGAAAAGTGAA
AGTCGAGTTTACCACTCCCTATCAGTGATAGAGAAAAGTGAAAGTCGAGCTCGGTACCCGGGTCGAGTAG
GCGTGTACGGTGGGAGGCCTATATAAGCAGAGCTCGTTTAGTGAACCGTCAGATCGCCTGGAGACGCCAT
CCACGCTGTTTTGACCTCCATAGAAGACACCGGGACCGATCCAGCCTCCGCGGCCCCG
