>Addgene plasmid #25699 | FUW-TetO-mLIN28 | addgene partial sequence | sequence record 31916 | 25699 with WPRE-R
AATTTTGTAATCCAGAGGTTGATTATCGATAAGCTTGATATCGAATTCTCAATTCTGGGCTTCTGGGAGC
AGGGCAGGGCTGTGGATCTCTTCCTCATCCTCCCGGAAGTAGGCAGGCTTTCCCTGAGAACTGGGGCCCT
GCTGGGCCTTCAGTGGACACGAGGCCACCATATGGTTGATGCTTTGGCAAAAGTGGCACTTCTTGGGCTG
GGGTGGCAGCTTGCATTCCTTGGCATGATGGTCTAGCCCACCGCAGTTGTAGCACCTGTCTCCTTTGGAT
CTTCGCTTCTGCATGTTCTTCCCTTTTGGCCGCCGCTCACTCCCAATACAGAACACACCACCAGGGCCAG
TGACACGGATGGATTCCAGACCCTTGGCAGACTTCTTAAAGGTGAACTCCACCGCCTCACCCTCCTTGAG
GCTTCGGAACCCTTCCATGTGCAGCTTGCTCTGGTGCACAAAGACGTCCACCGGGGGGTCGAGCGCGACC
CCAGCGCGGGCGGTCATAGACAGGAAGCCGAACCCCATGCGCACGTTGAACCACTTACAGATGCCGGCCC
CGTGCAGCAGCTGCGGCTCGTCTGCCGCTCGGGCCGCGTCAGGCGGCGCCTCCTCTGGCGCCTTCTCCGC
TGCCTTGGCGCAGCCACCTGCAAACTGCTGGTTGGACACCGAGCCCATGGCGAATTCGGGGCCGCGGAGG
CTGGATCGGTCCCGGTGTCTTCTATGGAGGTCAAAACAGCGTGGATGGCGTCTCCAGGCGATCTGACGGT
TCACTAAACGAGCTCTGCTTATATAGGCCTCCCACCGTACACG
