>Addgene plasmid #25699 | FUW-TetO-mLIN28 | addgene partial sequence | sequence record 76150 | CMV-F
GCAGCGCGTTTTGCCTGTACTGGGTCTCTCTGGTTAGACCAGATCTGAGCCTGGGAGCTCTCTGGCTAAC
TAGGGAACCCACTGCTTAAGCCTCAATAAAGCTTGCCTTGAGTGCTTCAAGTAGTGTGTGCCCGTCTGTT
GTGTGACTCTGGTAACTAGAGATCCCTCAGACCCTTTTAGTCAGTGTGGAAAATCTCTAGCAGTGGCGCC
CGAACAGGGACTTGAAAGCGAAAGGGAAACCAGAGGAGCTCTCTCGACGCAGGACTCGGCTTGCTGAAGC
GCGCACGGCAAGAGGCGAGGGGCGGCGACTGGTGAGTACGCCAAAAATTTTGACTAGCGGAGGCTAGAAG
GAGAGAGATGGGTGCGAGAGCGTCAGTATTAAGCGGGGGAGAATTAGATCGCGATGGGAAAAAATTCGGT
TAAGGCCAGGGGGAAAGAAAAAATATAAATTAAAACATATAGTATGGGCAAGCAGGGAGCTAGAACGATT
CGCAGTTAATCCTGGCCTGTTAGAAACATCAGAAGGCTGTAGACAAATACTGGGACAGCTACAACCATCC
CTTCAGACAGGATCAGAAGAACTTAGATCATTATATAATACAGTAGCAACCCTCTATTGTGTGCATCAAA
GGATAGAGATAAAAGACACCAAGGAAGCTTTAGACAAGATAGAGGAAGAGCAAAACAAAAGTAAGACCAC
CGCACAGCAAGCGGCCGCTGATCTTCAGACCTGGAGGAGGAGATATGAGGGACAATTGGAGAAGTGAATT
ATATAAATATAAAGTAGTAAAAATTGAACCATTAGGAGTAGCACCCACCAAGGCAAAGAGAAGAGTGGTG
CAGAGAGAAAAAAGAGCAGTGGGAATAGGAGCTTTGTTCCTTGGGTTCTTGGGAGCAGCAGGAAGCACTA
TGGGCGCAGCGTCAATGACGCTGACGGTACAGGCCAGACAATT
