>Addgene plasmid #25699 | FUW-TetO-mLIN28 | addgene partial sequence | sequence record 76765 | BGH-rev 5'-TAGAAGGCACAGTCGAGG-3'
ACTGACTTAAAAGGGTTCCTGAAGGGATCACTAGTTACCAGAGTCACACAACAGACGGGCACACACTACT
TGAAGCACTCAAGGCAAGCTTTATTGAGGCTTAAGCAGTGGGTTCCCTAGTTAGCCAGAGAGCTCCCAGG
CTCAGATCTGGTCTAACCAGAGAGACCCAGTACAGTCCGGAATAACTTCGTATAGCATACATTATACGAA
GTTATCTCGAGTCCGGATGCAGCTCTCGGGCCATGTGATGAAATGCTAGGCGGCTGTCAAACCTCCACTC
TAATACTTCTCTCTCCGGGTCATCCATCCCATGCAGGCTCACAGGGTGTAACAAGCGGGTGTTCTCTCCT
TCATTGGCTTCTTCTACCTTCTCTTGCTCAACTGGTACTAGCTTGTAGCACCATCCAAAGGTCAGTGGAT
ATCTGATCCCTGGCCCTGGTGTGTAGTTCTGCCAATCAGGGAAGTAGCCTTGTGTGTGGTAGATCCACAG
ATCAAGGATATCTTGTCTTCGTTGGGAGTGAATTA
