>Addgene plasmid #25699 | FUW-TetO-mLIN28 | addgene partial sequence | sequence record 110093 | WPRE-R 5'-CATAGCGTAAAAGGAGCAACA-3'
GTAATCCAGAGGTTGATTATCGATAAGCTTGATATCGAATTCTCAATTCTGGGCTTCTGGGAGCAGGGCA
GGGCTGTGGATCTCTTCCTCATCCTCCCGGAAGTAGGCAGGCTTTCCCTGAGAACTGGGGCCCTGCTGGG
CCTTCAGTGGACACGAGGCCACCATATGGTTGATGCTTTGGCAAAAGTGGCACTTCTTGGGCTGGGGTGG
CAGCTTGCATTCCTTGGCATGATGGTCTAGCCCACCGCAGTTGTAGCACCTGTCTCCTTTGGATCTTCGC
TTCTGCATGTTCTTCCCTTTTGGCCGCCGCTCACTCCCAATACAGAACACACCACCAGGGCCAGTGACAC
GGATGGATTCCAGACCCTTGGCAGACTTCTTAAAGGTGAACTCCACCGCCTCACCCTCCTTGAGGCTTCG
GAACCCTTCCATGTGCAGCTTGCTCTGGTGCACAAAGACGTCCACCGGGGGGTCGAGCGCGACCCCAGCG
CGGGCGGTCATAGACAGGAAGCCGAACCCCATGCGCACGTTGAACCACTTACAGATGCCGGCCCCGTGCA
GCAGCTGCGGCTCGTCTGCCGCTCGGGCCGCGTCAGGCGGCGCCTCCTCTGGCGCCTTCTCCGCTGCCTT
GGCGCAG
