>Addgene plasmid #25699 | FUW-TetO-mLIN28 | addgene partial sequence | sequence record 110094 | WPRE-R 5'-CATAGCGTAAAAGGAGCAACA-3'
TCCAGAGGTTGATTATCGATAAGCTTGATATCGAATTCTCAATTCTGGGCTTCTGGGAGCAGGGCAGGGC
TGTGGATCTCTTCCTCATCCTCCCGGAAGTAGGCAGGCTTTCCCTGAGAACTGGGGCCCTGCTGGGCCTT
CAGTGGACACGAGGCCACCATATGGTTGATGCTTTGGCAAAAGTGGCACTTCTTGGGCTGGGGTGG
