>Addgene plasmid #25699 | FUW-TetO-mLIN28 | addgene partial sequence | sequence record 110095 | WPRE-R 5'-CATAGCGTAAAAGGAGCAACA-3'
TCCAGAGGTTGATTATCGATAAGCTTGATATCGAATTCTCAATTCTGGGCTTCTGGGAGCAGGGCAGGGC
TGTGGATCTCTTCCTCATCCTCCCGGAAGTAGGCAGGCTTTCCCTGAGAACTGGGGCCCTGCTGGGCCTT
CAGTGGACACGAGGCCACCATATGGTTGATGCTTTGGCAAAAGTGGCACTTCTTGGGCTGGGGTGGCAGC
TTGCATTCCTTGGCATGATGGTCTAGCCCACCGCAGTTGTAGCACCTGTCTCCTTTGGATCTTCGCTTCT
GCATGTTCTTCCCTTTTGGCCGCCGCTCACTCCCAATACAGAACACACCACCAGGGCCAGTGACACGGAT
GGATTCCAGACCCTTGGCAGACTTCTTAAAGGTGAACTCCACCGCCTCACCCTCCTTGAGGCTTCGGAAC
CCTTCCATGTGCAGCTTGCTCTGGTGCACAAAGACGTCCACCGGGGGGTCGAGCGCGACCCCAGCGCGGG
CGGTCATAGACAGGAAGCCGAACCCCATGCGCACGTTGAACCACTTACAGATGCCGGCCCCGTGCAGCAG
CTGCGGCTCGTCTGCCGCTCGGGCCGCGTCAGGCGGCGCCTCCTCTGGCGCCTTCTCCGCTGCCTTGGCG
CAG
